>Addgene plasmid #119564 | pC.059 | addgene full sequence | sequence record 234053 | Addgene NGS Result
TTCAGACTGGCTAATGCACCCAGTAAGGCAGCGGTATCATCAACAGGCTTACCCGTCTTACTGTCCCTAG
TGCTTGGATTCTCACCAATAAAAAACGCCCGGCGGCAACCGAGCGTTCTGAACAAATCCAGATGGAGTTC
TGAGGTCATTACTGGATCTATCAACAGGAGTCCAAGCGAGCTCGTAAACTTGGTCTGACAGCTCTAGCTC
CGGCAAAAAAACGGGCAAGGTGTCACCACCCTGCCCTTTTTCTTTAAAACCGAAAAGATTACTTCGCGTT
TGCCACCTGACGTCTAAGAAAAGGAATATTCAGCAATTTGCCCGTGCCGAAGAAAGGCCCACCCGTGAAG
GTGAGCCGGTCTCAGGAGTTGACAATTAATCATCCGGCTCGTATAATGTGTGGAATTGTGAGCGGATAAC
AATTTCACACATACTAGAGAAAGAGGAGAAATACTAAATGTGAGACCAGTCAAAAGCCTCCGACCGGAGG
CTTTTGACTAAAACTTCCCTTGGGGTTATCATTGGGGCTCACTCAAAGGCGGTAATCAGATAAAAAAAAT
CCTTAGCTTTCGCTAAGGATGATTTCTGCTAGTATTATTAGAAAAACTCATCGAGCATCAAATGAAACTG
CAATTTATTCATATCAGGATTATCAATACCATATTTTTGAAAAAGCCGTTTCTGTAATGAAGGAGAAAAC
TCACCGAGGCAGTTCCAAAGAATGGCAAGGTCCTGGTAACGGTCTGCGATTCCGACCCGTCCAACATCAA
TACAACCTATTAATTTCCCCTCGTCAAAAATAAGGTTATCAAGTGAGAAATCACCATGAGTGACGACTGA
ATCCGGTGAGAATGGCAAGAGCTTGTGCATTTCTTTCCAGACTTGTTCAACAGGCCAGCCATTACGCTCG
TCATCAAAATCACTCGCATCAACCAAACCGTTATTCATGCGTGATTGCGCCTGAGCAAGACGAAATACAC
GATCGCTGTTAAAAGGACAATTACAAACAGGAATCGAATGTAACCGGCGCAGGAACACGGCCAGCGCATC
AACAATATTTTCACCTGAATCAGGATATTCTTCTAATACCTGGAAGGCTGTTTTCCCAGGAATCGCGGTG
GTGAGTAACCACGCATCATCAGGAGTACGGATAAAATGCTTGATGGTCGGGAGAGGCATAAACTCCGTCA
GCCAGTTGAGACGGACCATCTCATCTGTAACATCATTGGCAACGCTACCTTTGCCATGTTTCAGAAACAA
CTCTGGCGCATCGGGCTTCCCATACAAGCGATAGATTGTCGCACCTGATTGCCCGACATTATCGCGAGCC
CATTTATACCCATATAAATCAGCGTCCATGTTGGAGTTTAAGCGCGGACGGGAGCAAGACGTTTCCCGTT
GAATATGGCTCATAACACCCCTTGTATTACTGTTTATGTAAGCAGACAGTTTTATTGTTCATGATGATAT
ATTTTTATCTTGTGCAATGTAACATCAGAGATTTTGAGACACAACGTGGCTTTGTTGAATAAATCGAACT
TTTGCTGAGTTGAAGGATCAGCTCTAGTAGTTACATTGTCGATCTGTTCATGGTGAACAGCTTTGAATGC
ACCAAAAACTCGTAAAAGCTCTGATGTATCTATCTTTTTTACACCGTTTTCATCTGTGCATATGGACAGT
TTTCCCTTTGATATGTAACGGTGAACAGTTGTTCTACTTTTGTTTGTTAGTCTTGATGCTTCACTGATAG
ATACAAGAGCCATAAGAACCTCAGATCCTTCCGTATTTAGCCAGTATGTTCTCTAGTGTGGTTCGTTGTT
TTTGCGTGAGCCATGAGAACGAACCATTGAGATCATACTTACTTTGCATGTCACTCAAAAATTTTGCCTC
AAAACTGGTGAGCTGAATTTTTGCAGTTAAAGCATCGTGTAGTGTTTTTCTTAGTCCGTTATGTAGGTAG
GAATCTGATGTAATGGTTGTTGGTATTTTGTCACCATTCATTTTTATCTGGTTGTTCTCAAGTTCGGTTA
CGAGATCCATTTGTCTATCTAGTTCAACTTGGAAAATCAACGTATCAGTCGGGCGGCCTCGCTTATCAAC
CACCAATTTCATATTGCTGTAAGTGTTTAAATCTTTACTTATTGGTTTCAAAACCCATTGGTTAAGCCTT
TTAAACTCATGGTAGTTATTTTCAAGCATTAACATGAACTTAAATTCATCAAGGCTAATCTCTATATTTG
CCTTGTGAGTTTTCTTTTGTGTTAGTTCTTTTAATAACCACTCATAAATCCTCATAGAGTATTTGTTTTC
AAAAGACTTAACATGTTCCAGATTATATTTTATGAATTTTTTTAACTGGAAAAGATAAGGCAATATCTCT
TCACTAAAAACTAATTCTAATTTTTCGCTTGAGAACTTGGCATAGTTTGTCCACTGGAAAATCTCAAAGC
CTTTAACCAAAGGATTCCTGATTTCCACAGTTCTCGTCATCAGCTCTCTGGTTGCTTTAGCTAATACACC
ATAAGCATTTTCCCTACTGATGTTCATCATCTGAGCGTATTGGTTATAAGTGAACGATACCGTCCGTTCT
TTCCTTGTAGGGTTTTCAATCGTGGGGTTGAGTAGTGCCACACAGCATAAAATTAGCTTGGTTTCATGCT
CCGTTAAGTCATAGCGACTAATCGCTAGTTCATTTGCTTTGAAAACAACTAATTCAGACATACATCTCAA
TTGGTCTAGGTGATTTTAATCACTATACCAATTGAGATGGGCTAGTCAATGATAATTACATGTCCTTTTC
CTTTGAGTTGTGGGTATCTGTAAATTCTGCTAGACCTTTGCTGGAAAACTTGTAAATTCTGCTAGACCCT
CTGTAAATTCCGCTAGACCTTTGTGTGTTTTTTTTGTTTATATTCAAGTGGTTATAATTTATAGAATAAA
GAAAGAATAAAAAAAGATAAAAAGAATAGATCCCAGCCCTGTGTATAACTCACTACTTTAGTCAGTTCCG
CAGTATTACAAAAGGATGTCGCAAACGCTGTTTGCTCCTCTACAAAACAGACCTTAAAACCCTAAAGGCT
TAAGTAGCACCCTCGCAAGCTCGGGCAAATCGCTGAATATTCCTTTTGTCTCCGACCATCAGGCACCTGA
GTCGCTGTCTTTTTCGTGACATTCAGTTCGCTGCGCTCACGGCTCTGGCAGTGAATGGGGGTAAATGGCA
CTACAGGCGCCTTTTATGGATTCATGCAAGGAAACTACCCATAATACAAGAAAAGCCCGTCACGGGCTTC
TCAGGGCGTTTTATGGCGGGTCTGCTATGTGGTGCTATCTGACTTTTTGCTGTTCAGCAGTTCCTGCCCT
CTGATTTTCCAGTCTGACCACTTCGGATTATCCCGTGACAGGTCA
Features (pLannotate 1.2.2; 10 found; start..end, strand, type, name):
     78..172     -  terminator     lambda t0 terminator: transcription terminator from phage lambda
    209..268     +  terminator     his operon terminator: This putative transcriptin terminator from the E. coli his operon has a 2-bp deletion introduced during synthesis. Its efficiency has not been determined.
    328..357     -  terminator     T3Te terminator: phage T3 early transcription terminator
    369..398     +  promoter       trc promoter: strong E. coli promoter; hybrid between the trp and lac UV5 promoters
    406..422     +  protein_bind   lac operator: The lac repressor binds to the lac operator to inhibit transcription in E. coli. This inhibition can be relieved by adding lactose or isopropyl-β-D-thiogalactopyranoside (IPTG). lac repressor encoded by lacI
    468..499     +  terminator     tonB terminator: bidirectional E. coli tonB-P14 transcription terminator
    546..586     -  terminator     bacterial terminator (fragment): putative bacterial transcription terminator
    598..1413    -  CDS            KanR: aminoglycoside phosphotransferase confers resistance to kanamycin in bacteria or G418 (Geneticin®) in eukaryotes
   1771..2721    -  CDS            Rep101: RepA protein needed for replication with the pSC101 origin; rep101
   2769..2991    -  rep_origin     pSC101 ori: low-copy replication origin that requires the Rep101 protein
