[The description below was written by a language model from this plasmid's Addgene catalogue record and pLannotate feature annotations shown in this document.]
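Description:
pC.059 is a Level 0 promoter part from the CyanoGate modular cloning suite, a toolkit that extends the plant MoClo Golden Gate syntax to the engineering of cyanobacteria. It is built on the pSB4K5 backbone, a low-copy synthetic-biology vector that replicates in E. coli through the pSC101 origin together with its required Rep101 (RepA) protein, and is selected with kanamycin through the KanR aminoglycoside phosphotransferase gene. The sequenced plasmid is about 3.4 kb, consistent with the recorded backbone plus a very small insert.

The insert is Ptrc10, an 88 bp synthetic variant of the E. coli trc promoter, itself a strong hybrid of the trp and lac UV5 promoters. The feature table identifies the trc promoter core followed immediately by a lac operator, the binding site for the lac repressor, so transcription from this part can be expected to be repressed where LacI is present and relieved by IPTG or lactose. No lacI gene is annotated on the plasmid itself. The part was inserted using BpiI sites that were destroyed during cloning, as is usual for Type IIS assembly of Level 0 modules. The promoter sits in a cloning region insulated on both sides by transcription terminators (lambda t0, his operon and T3Te upstream; tonB and a partial bacterial terminator downstream), which limit read-through between the insert and the backbone.

As a storage plasmid for a standardised part, pC.059 carries no coding sequence or reporter under the promoter. It is intended as a donor of Ptrc10 for hierarchical assembly into higher-level transcription units, where the promoter would drive genes of interest in cyanobacterial or E. coli expression constructs.
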