Addgene plasmid #119564: pC.059
Purpose: Level 0 part. Promoter
Depositing lab: Alistair McCormick. Depositing organization: University of Edinburgh. Publication: CyanoGate: A Modular Cloning Suite for Engineering Cyanobacteria Based on the Plant MoClo Syntax. Vasudevan R, Gale GAR, Schiavon AA, Puzorjov A, Malin J, Gillespie MD, Vavitsas K, Zulkower V, Wang B, Howe CJ, Lea-Smith DJ, McCormick AJ. Plant Physiol. 2019 May;180(1):39-55. doi: 10.1104/pp.18.01401. Epub 2019 Feb 28. PubMed 30819783.
Backbone
  Vector backbone: pSB4K5
  Backbone size w/o insert (bp): 3313
  Vector type: Synthetic Biology
Growth in bacteria
  Bacterial resistance: Kanamycin, 50 μg/mL
  Growth temperature: 37°C
  Growth strain: DH5alpha
  Copy number: Low Copy
Gene/Insert
  Gene/Insert name: Ptrc10
  Species: Synthetic
  Insert size (bp): 88
  Cloning method: Restriction Enzyme; 5′ cloning site BpiI (destroyed during cloning); 3′ cloning site BpiI (destroyed during cloning)
  Sequencing primers: 5′ aagattacttcgcgtttgccac; 3′ attttttttatctgattaccgcctttgagt
Terms and licenses: Academic/Nonprofit Terms; Industry Terms: Not Available to Industry
Depositor comments: Synthetic variant of the trc promoter from E. coli. Please visit https://www.biorxiv.org/content/10.1101/426700v1 for bioRxiv preprint.
How to cite: pC.059 was a gift from Alistair McCormick (Addgene plasmid # 119564 ; http://n2t.net/addgene:119564 ; RRID:Addgene_119564)
